>Addgene plasmid #111538 | hKv2.1-pEGFP-C1 | addgene full sequence | sequence record 217177 | Addgene NGS Result
GGTTTAGTGAACCGTCAGATCCGCTAGCGCTACCGGTCGCCACCATGGTGAGCAAGGGCGAGGAGCTGTT
CACCGGGGTGGTGCCCATCCTGGTCGAGCTGGACGGCGACGTAAACGGCCACAAGTTCAGCGTGTCCGGC
GAGGGCGAGGGCGATGCCACCTACGGCAAGCTGACCCTGAAGTTCATCTGCACCACCGGCAAGCTGCCCG
TGCCCTGGCCCACCCTCGTGACCACCCTGACCTACGGCGTGCAGTGCTTCAGCCGCTACCCCGACCACAT
GAAGCAGCACGACTTCTTCAAGTCCGCCATGCCCGAAGGCTACGTCCAGGAGCGCACCATCTTCTTCAAG
GACGACGGCAACTACAAGACCCGCGCCGAGGTGAAGTTCGAGGGCGACACCCTGGTGAACCGCATCGAGC
TGAAGGGCATCGACTTCAAGGAGGACGGCAACATCCTGGGGCACAAGCTGGAGTACAACTACAACAGCCA
CAACGTCTATATCATGGCCGACAAGCAGAAGAACGGCATCAAGGTGAACTTCAAGATCCGCCACAACATC
GAGGACGGCAGCGTGCAGCTCGCCGACCACTACCAGCAGAACACCCCCATCGGCGACGGCCCCGTGCTGC
TGCCCGACAACCACTACCTGAGCACCCAGTCCGCCCTGAGCAAAGACCCCAACGAGAAGCGCGATCACAT
GGTCCTGCTGGAGTTCGTGACCGCCGCCGGGATCACTCTCGGCATGGACGAGCTGTACAAGTCCGGACTC
AGATCTCGAGCTCAAGCTTCGAATTCAAATGCCGGCGGGCATGACGAAGCATGGCTCCCGCTCCACCAGC
TCGCTGCCGCCCGAGCCCATGGAGATCGTGCGCAGCAAGGCGTGCTCTCGGCGGGTCCGCCTCAACGTCG
GGGGGCTGGCGCACGAGGTACTCTGGCGTACCCTGGACCGCCTGCCCCGCACGCGGCTGGGCAAGCTCCG
CGACTGCAACACGCACGACTCGCTGCTCGAGGTGTGCGATGACTACAGCCTCGACGACAACGAGTACTTC
TTTGACCGCCACCCGGGCGCCTTCACCTCCATCCTCAACTTCTACCGCACTGGGCGACTGCACATGATGG
AGGAGATGTGCGCGCTCAGCTTCAGCCAAGAGCTCGACTACTGGGGCATCGACGAGATCTACCCGGAGTC
CTGCTGCCAGGCCCGCTACCACCAGAAGAAAGAGCAGATGAACGAGGAGCTCAAGCGTGAGGCCGAGACC
CTACGGGAGCGGGAAGGCGAGGAGTTCGATAACACGTGCTGCGCAGAGAAGAGGAAAAAACTCTGGGACC
TACTGGAGAAGCCCAATTCCTCTGTGGCTGCCAAGATCCTTGCCATAATTTCCATCATGTTCATCGTCCT
CTCCACCATTGCCCTGTCCCTCAACACGCTGCCTGAGCTACAGAGCCTCGATGAGTTCGGCCAGTCCACA
GACAACCCCCAGCTGGCCCACGTGGAGGCCGTGTGCATCGCATGGTTCACCATGGAGTACCTGCTGAGGT
TCCTCTCCTCGCCCAAGAAGTGGAAGTTCTTCAAGGGCCCACTCAATGCCATTGACTTGTTGGCCATTCT
GCCATACTATGTCACCATTTTCCTCACCGAATCCAACAAGAGCGTGCTGCAATTCCAGAATGTCCGCCGC
GTGGTCCAGATCTTCCGCATCATGCGCATTCTCCGCATCCTTAAGCTTGCACGCCACTCCACTGGCCTCC
AGTCTCTGGGCTTCACTTTGCGGAGGAGCTACAATGAGTTGGGCTTGCTCATCCTCTTCCTTGCCATGGG
CATTATGATCTTCTCCAGCCTTGTCTTCTTTGCTGAGAAGGATGAGGACGACACCAAGTTCAAAAGCATC
CCAGCCTCTTTCTGGTGGGCCACCATCACCATGACTACTGTTGGGTATGGAGACATCTACCCCAAGACTC
TCCTGGGGAAAATTGTTGGGGGACTCTGCTGCATTGCAGGAGTCCTGGTGATTGCTCTTCCCATCCCCAT
CATCGTCAATAACTTCTCTGAGTTCTATAAGGAGCAGAAGAGACAGGAGAAAGCAATCAAACGGCGAGAG
GCTCTGGAGAGAGCCAAGAGGAATGGCAGCATCGTATCCATGAACATGAAGGATGCTTTTGCCCGGAGCA
TTGAGATGATGGACATTGTGGTTGAGAAAAATGGGGAGAATATGGGTAAGAAAGACAAAGTACAAGATAA
CCACTTGTCTCCTAACAAATGGAAATGGACAAAGAGGACACTGTCTGAAACCAGCTCAAGTAAGTCCTTT
GAAACCAAGGAACAGGGATCCCCTGAAAAAGCCAGATCGTCTTCTAGTCCTCAGCACCTGAACGTTCAGC
AGTTGGAAGACATGTACAATAAGATGGCCAAGACCCAATCCCAACCCATCCTCAATACCAAGGAGTCAGC
AGCACAGAGCAAACCAAAGGAAGAACTTGAAATGGAGAGTATCCCCAGCCCCGTAGCCCCTCTGCCCACT
CGCACAGAAGGGGTCATTGACATGCGAAGTATGTCAAGCATTGATAGTTTCATTAGCTGTGCCACAGACT
TCCCTGAGGCCACCAGATTCTCCCACAGCCCTTTGACATCACTCCCCAGCAAGACTGGGGGCAGCACAGC
CCCAGAAGTGGGCTGGCGGGGAGCTCTGGGTGCCAGTGGTGGTAGGTTTGTGGAGGCCAACCCCAGCCCT
GATGCCAGCCAGCACTCTAGTTTCTTCATCGAGAGCCCCAAGAGTTCCATGAAAACTAACAACCCTTTGA
AGCTCCGAGCACTTAAAGTCAACTTCATGGAGGGTGACCCCAGTCCACTCCTCCCCGTTCTAGGGATGTA
CCATGACCCTCTCAGGAACCGGGGGAGTGCTGCGGCTGCTGTCGCTGGACTGGAGTGTGCCACGCTTTTG
GACAAGGCTGTGCTGAGCCCAGAGTCCTCCATCTACACCACAGCAAGTGCTAAGACACCCCCCCGGTCTC
CTGAGAAACACACAGCAATAGCGTTCAACTTTGAGGCGGGTGTCCACCAGTACATTGACGCAGACACAGA
TGATGAGGGACAGCTGCTCTACAGTGTGGACTCCAGCCCCCCCAAAAGCCTCCCTGGGAGCACCAGTCCG
AAGTTCAGCACGGGGACAAGATCGGAGAAAAACCACTTTGAAAGCTCCCCTTTACCCACCTCCCCTAAGT
TCTTAAGGCAGAACTGTATTTACTCCACAGAAGCATTGACTGGAAAAGGCCCCAGTGGTCAGGAAAAGTG
CAAACTTGAGAACCACATCTCCCCTGACGTCCGTGTGTTGCCAGGGGGAGGAGCCCATGGAAGCACACGA
GATCAGAGCATCACGGTACCGCGGGCCCGGGATCCACCGGATCTAGATAACTGATCATAATCAGCCATAC
CACATTTGTAGAGGTTTTACTTGCTTTAAAAAACCTCCCACACCTCCCCCTGAACCTGAAACATAAAATG
AATGCAATTGTTGTTGTTAACTTGTTTATTGCAGCTTATAATGGTTACAAATAAAGCAATAGCATCACAA
ATTTCACAAATAAAGCATTTTTTTCACTGCATTCTAGTTGTGGTTTGTCCAAACTCATCAATGTATCTTA
ACGCGTAAATTGTAAGCGTTAATATTTTGTTAAAATTCGCGTTAAATTTTTGTTAAATCAGCTCATTTTT
TAACCAATAGGCCGAAATCGGCAAAATCCCTTATAAATCAAAAGAATAGACCGAGATAGGGT
[37 nt withheld, positions 3773-3809]
AAAGAACGTGGACTCCAACGTCAAAGG
[49 nt withheld, positions 3837-3885]
T
[91 nt withheld, positions 3887-3977]
G
[124 nt withheld, positions 3979-4102]
CAGGTGGCACTTTTCGGGGAAATGTGCGCGGAACCCCTATTTGTTTATTTTTCTAAATACATTCAAATAT
GTATCCGCTCATGAGACAATAACCCTGATAAATGCTTCAATAATATTGAAAAAGGAAGAGTCCTGAGGCG
GAAAGAACCAGCTGTGGAATGTGTGTCAGTTAGGGTGTGGAAAGTCCCCAGGCTCCCCAGCAGGCAGAAG
TATGCAAAGCATGCATCTCAATTAGTCAGCAACCAGGTGTGGAAAGTCCCCAGGCTCCCCAGCAGGCAGA
AGTATGCAAAGCATGCATCTCAATTAGTCAGCAACCATAGTCCCGCCCCTAACTCCGCCCATCCCGCCCC
TAACTCCGCCCAGTTCCGCCCATTCTCCGCCCCATGGCTGACTAATTTTTTTTATTTATGCAGAGGCCGA
GGCCGCCTCGGCCTCTGAGCTATTCCAGAAGTAGTGAGGAGGCTTTTTTGGAGGCCTAGGCTTTTGCAAA
GATCGATCAAGAGACAGGATGAGGATCGTTTCGCATGATTGAACAAGATGGATTGCACGCAGGTTCTCCG
GCCGCTTGGGTGGAGAGGCTATTCGGCTATGACTGGGCACAACAGACAATCGGCTGCTCTGATGCCGCCG
TGTTCCGGCTGTCAGCGCAGGGGCGCCCGGTTCTTTTTGTCAAGACCGACCTGTCCGGTGCCCTGAATGA
ACTGCAAGACGAGGCAGCGCGGCTATCGTGGCTGGCCACGACGGGCGTTCCTTGCGCAGCTGTGCTCGAC
GTTGTCACTGAAGCGGGAAGGGACTGGCTGCTATTGGGCGAAGTGCCGGGGCAGGATCTCCTGTCATCTC
ACCTTGCTCCTGCCGAGAAAGTATCCATCATGGCTGATGCAATGCGGCGGCTGCATACGCTTGATCCGGC
TACCTGCCCATTCGACCACCAAGCGAAACATCGCATCGAGCGAGCACGTACTCGGATGGAAGCCGGTCTT
GTCGATCAGGATGATCTGGACGAAGAGCATCAGGGGCTCGCGCCAGCCGAACTGTTCGCCAGGCTCAAGG
CGAGCATGCCCGACGGCGAGGATCTCGTCGTGACCCATGGCGATGCCTGCTTGCCGAATATCATGGTGGA
AAATGGCCGCTTTTCTGGATTCATCGACTGTGGCCGGCTGGGTGTGGCGGACCGCTATCAGGACATAGCG
TTGGCTACCCGTGATATTGCTGAAGAGCTTGGCGGCGAATGGGCTGACCGCTTCCTCGTGCTTTACGGTA
TCGCCGCTCCCGATTCGCAGCGCATCGCCTTCTATCGCCTTCTTGACGAGTTCTTCTGAGCGGGACTCTG
GGGTTCGAAATGACCGACCAAGCGACGCCCAACCTGCCATCACGAGATTTCGATTCCACCGCCGCCTTCT
ATGAAAGGTTGGGCTTCGGAATCGTTTTCCGGGACGCCGGCTGGATGATCCTCCAGCGCGGGGATCTCAT
GCTGGAGTTCTTCGCCCACCCTAGGGGGAGGCTAACTGAAACACGGAAGGAGACAATACCGGAAGGAACC
CGCGCTATGACGGCAATAAAAAGACAGAATAAAACGCACGGTGTTGGGTCGTTTGTTCATAAACGCGGGG
TTCGGTCCCAGGGCTGGCACTCTGTCGATACCCCACCGAGACCCCATTGGGGCCAATACGCCCGCGTTTC
TTCCTTTTCCCCACCCCACCCCCCAAGTTCGGGTGAAGGCCCAGGGCTCGCAGCCAACGTCGGGGCGGCA
GGCCCTGCCATAGCCTCAGGTTACTCATATATACTTTAGATTGATTTAAAACTTCATTTTTAATTTAAAA
GGATCTAGGTGAAGATCCTTTTTGATAATCTCATGACCAAAATCCCTTAACGTGAGTTTTCGTTCCACTG
AGCGTCAGACCCCGTAGAAAAGATCAAAGGATCTTCTTGAGATCCTTTTTTTCTGCGCGTAATCTGCTGC
TTGCAAACAAAAAAACCACCGCTACCAGCGGTGGTTTGTTTGCCGGATCAAGAGCTACCAACTCTTTTTC
CGAAGGTAACTGGCTTCAGCAGAGCGCAGATACCAAATACTGTTCTTCTAGTGTAGCCGTAGTTAGGCCA
CCACTTCAAGAACTCTGTAGCACCGCCTACATACCTCGCTCTGCTAATCCTGTTACCAGTGGCTGCTGCC
AGTGGCGATAAGTCGTGTCTTACCGGGTTGGACTCAAGACGATAGTTACCGGATAAGGCGCAGCGGTCGG
GCTGAACGGGGGGTTCGTGCACACAGCCCAGCTTGGAGCGAACGACCTACACCGAACTGAGATACCTACA
GCGTGAGCTATGAGAAAGCGCCACGCTTCCCGAAGGGAGAAAGGCGGACAGGTATCCGGTAAGCGGCAGG
GTCGGAACAGGAGAGCGCACGAGGGAGCTTCCAGGGGGAAACGCCTGGTATCTTTATAGTCCTGTCGGGT
TTCGCCACCTCTGACTTGAGCGTCGATTTTTGTGATGCTCGTCAGGGGGGCGGAGCCTATGGAAAAACGC
CAGCAACGCGGCCTTTTTACGGTTCCTGGCCTTTTGCTGGCCTTTTGCTCACATGTTCTTTCCTGCGTTA
TCCCCTGATTCTGTGGATAACCGTATTACCGCCATGCATTAGTTATTAATAGTAATCAATTACGGGGTCA
TTAGTTCATAGCCCATATATGGAGTTCCGCGTTACATAACTTACGGTAAATGGCCCGCCTGGCTGACCGC
CCAACGACCCCCGCCCATTGACGTCAATAATGACGTATGTTCCCATAGTAACGCCAATAGGGACTTTCCA
TTGACGTCAATGGGTGGAGTATTTACGGTAAACTGCCCACTTGGCAGTACATCAAGTGTATCATATGCCA
AGTACGCCCCCTATTGACGTCAATGACGGTAAATGGCCCGCCTGGCATTATGCCCAGTACATGACCTTAT
GGGACTTTCCTACTTGGCAGTACATCTACGTATTAGTCATCGCTATTACCATGGTGATGCGGTTTTGGCA
GTACATCAATGGGCGTGGATAGCGGTTTGACTCACGGGGATTTCCAAGTCTCCACCCCATTGACGTCAAT
GGGAGTTTGTTTTGGCACCAAAATCAACGGGACTTTCCAAAATGTCGTAACAACTCCGCCCCATTGACGC
AAATGGGCGGTAGGCGTGTACGGTGGGAGGTCTATATAAGCAGAGCT
Features (pLannotate 1.2.2; 17 found; start..end, strand, type, name):
      2..21      +  promoter       tight TRE promoter (fragment): Tet-responsive promoter PTight, consisting of seven tet operator sequences followed by the minimal CMV promoter
     45..761     +  CDS            EGFP: EGFP is a basic (constitutively fluorescent) green fluorescent protein published in 1996, derived from Aequorea victoria. It is reported to be a rapidly-maturing weak dimer with moderate acid sensitivity.
    762..796     +  misc_feature   MCS (fragment): multiple cloning site
    799..3372    +  CDS            KCNB1: KCNB1_HUMAN - Experimental evidence at protein level: Swiss-Prot protein existence level 1. Voltage-gated potassium channel that mediates transmembrane potassium transport in excitable membranes, primarily in the brain, but also in the pancreas and cardiovascular system. Contributes to the regulation of the action potential (AP) repolarization, duration and frequency of repetitive AP firing in neurons, muscle cells and endocrine cells and plays a role in homeostatic attenuation of electrical excitability throughout the brain (PubMed:23161216). Plays also a role in the regulation of exocytosis
   3373..3400    +  misc_feature   MCS (fragment): multiple cloning site
   3412..3496    +  CDS            large T antigen (fragment): large T antigen from SV40 (simian virus 40)
   3519..3640    +  polyA_signal   SV40 poly(A) signal: SV40 polyadenylation signal
   3674..4102    -  rep_origin     f1 ori (sequence partly withheld): f1 bacteriophage origin of replication; arrow indicates direction of (+) strand synthesis
   4129..4233    +  promoter       AmpR promoter: bla
   4235..4592    +  promoter       SV40 promoter: SV40 enhancer and early promoter
   4627..5421    +  CDS            NeoR/KanR: aminoglycoside phosphotransferase from Tn5; aph(3')-II (or nptII); confers resistance to neomycin, kanamycin, and G418 (Geneticin®)
   5442..5594    +  CDS            ble (fragment): BLE_KLEPN - Experimental evidence at protein level: Swiss-Prot protein existence level 1. Binding protein with a strong affinity to the bleomycin family of antibiotics. Binds to CL990; an antimitotic-antibiotic compound. From Klebsiella pneumoniae.
   5653..5700    +  polyA_signal   HSV TK poly(A) signal: herpes simplex virus thymidine kinase polyadenylation signal (Cole and Stacy, 1985)
   5791..5807    -  polyA_signal   bGH poly(A) signal (fragment): bovine growth hormone polyadenylation signal
   6029..6617    +  rep_origin     ori: high-copy-number ColE1/pMB1/pBR322/pUC origin of replication
   6792..7095    +  enhancer       CMV enhancer: human cytomegalovirus immediate early enhancer
   7096..7299    +  promoter       CMV promoter: human cytomegalovirus (CMV) immediate early promoter
