[The description below was written by a language model from this plasmid's Addgene catalogue record and pLannotate feature annotations shown in this document.]
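Description:
hKv2.1-pEGFP-C1 is a mammalian expression plasmid built on the Clontech pEGFP-C1 backbone that produces the human voltage-gated potassium channel Kv2.1 (KCNB1) fused to EGFP for fluorescence imaging. In the roughly 7.3 kb sequenced record, the CMV immediate-early enhancer and promoter sit at the end of the linearised map and read across the circular junction into the EGFP coding sequence. EGFP is followed by a short remnant of the multiple cloning site and then the KCNB1 open reading frame, so the fluorescent protein is attached to the N terminus of the channel. An SV40 polyadenylation signal terminates the transcript. The insert was introduced by restriction cloning, but the record does not state which sites were used.

The plasmid is propagated in E. coli from a high-copy ColE1/pUC-type origin and also carries an f1 origin, which permits single-stranded DNA production. A single NeoR/KanR (Tn5 aminoglycoside phosphotransferase) gene provides both selections. A bacterial bla-type promoter drives it for kanamycin resistance in bacteria, and the adjacent SV40 enhancer/early promoter, with an HSV TK polyadenylation signal, drives it for G418 selection of stably transfected mammalian cells. Several small automated annotations (a short tight TRE promoter fragment that probably reflects the minimal CMV sequence at the junction, plus large T antigen, ble and bGH poly(A) fragments) look like partial matches to backbone sequence rather than functional elements.

The construct is intended for transient or stable expression of EGFP-tagged human Kv2.1, allowing the channel's expression, trafficking and subcellular distribution to be visualised in mammalian cells.
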