Addgene plasmid #111538: hKv2.1-pEGFP-C1
Purpose: Expresses human KCNB1 in mammalian cells for imaging
Depositing lab: Federico Sesti. Depositing organization: Rutgers, The State University of New Jersey.
Backbone
  Vector backbone: peGFP-C1
  Backbone manufacturer: Clontech
  Vector type: Mammalian Expression
  Selectable markers: Neomycin (select with G418)
Growth in bacteria
  Bacterial resistance: Kanamycin, 50 μg/mL
  Growth temperature: 37°C
  Growth strain: DH5alpha
  Copy number: High Copy
Gene/Insert
  Gene/Insert name: human Kv2.1 (alt name: KCNB1)
  Species: H. sapiens (human)
  Entrez Gene: KCNB1 (a.k.a. DRK1, Kv2.1)
  Promoter: CMV
  Tag / fusion protein: EGFP (N terminal on insert)
  Cloning method: Restriction Enzyme; 5′ cloning site Unknown (unknown if destroyed); 3′ cloning site Unknown (unknown if destroyed)
Terms and licenses: Academic/Nonprofit Terms; Industry Terms: Not Available to Industry
How to cite: hKv2.1-pEGFP-C1 was a gift from Federico Sesti (Addgene plasmid # 111538 ; http://n2t.net/addgene:111538 ; RRID:Addgene_111538)
